>Addgene plasmid #217211 | pCMV-hAT-10_XT | addgene full sequence | sequence record 442020 | Addgene NGS Result
GACATTGATTATTGACTAGTTATTAATAGTAATCAATTACGGGGTCATTAGTTCATAGCCCATATATGGA
GTTCCGCGTTACATAACTTACGGTAAATGGCCCGCCTGGCTGACCGCCCAACGACCCCCGCCCATTGACG
TCAATAATGACGTATGTTCCCATAGTAACGCCAATAGGGACTTTCCATTGACGTCAATGGGTGGAGTATT
TACGGTAAACTGCCCACTTGGCAGTACATCAAGTGTATCATATGCCAAGTACGCCCCCTATTGACGTCAA
TGACGGTAAATGGCCCGCCTGGCATTATGCCCAGTACATGACCTTATGGGACTTTCCTACTTGGCAGTAC
ATCTACGTATTAGTCATCGCTATTACCATGGTGATGCGGTTTTGGCAGTACATCAATGGGCGTGGATAGC
GGTTTGACTCACGGGGATTTCCAAGTCTCCACCCCATTGACGTCAATGGGAGTTTGTTTTGGCACCAAAA
TCAACGGGACTTTCCAAAATGTCGTAACAACTCCGCCCCATTGACGCAAATGGGCGGTAGGCGTGTACGG
TGGGAGGTCTATATAAGCAGAGCTCTCTGGCTAACTAGAGAACCCACTGCTTACTGGCTTATCGAAATTA
ATACGACTCACTATAGGGAGACCCAAGCTTGGTACCGAGCTCGGATCCACTAGTAACGGCCGCCAGTGTG
CTGGAATTCGCCGCCACCATGACTGGTCGTGGTCGTGGTCGTAAAGGTGGTATGGGTGGCAAAGGCGGTG
AAGGCGGTCGTAAAGGCGGTGTTGGTGGTGAAGGTGGCCGCAAAGGTGGTGTTGGTGGTGAAGGTGGCGT
TGGCGGTAAAGGTGGTTTAGGCGGTCGTTCACGTGGTGCAGGTTGTGGTCAGGAACCTAGCACTCGTGCG
ATGCCTAGCTTAGGCAACATAGGCCAGCAGCCGCAACAACAGAGCCAACAGCAGCAGCAACAGTTACAGC
AGCAGCAGGTTGCAGGTCGTTCAGGTGCGACCGGTAGCCGTAAAACCCTGCCTGACTTTTTTGCCACCAC
CAGCCGCCCTATACAAAGCCAACAGGCGGAAGCGGTTATGGATTGGTTAACCCAGGCAACTAGCAGCGCA
GCGGATAGCAGCGAACAACAAGAGGTGGCAAGCCCTGCATCAAGCGTGATTCGCGGTATGCTGAGCCCTC
TGCTGTTTGATCCGGAGGTGGACTTTTCACCGGACACCCAGGATCTGTTTGATGACCAGACCGGCATGGG
TGGTGCATTTCTGAGCGACGAAGAAGAGGTGTATGTGGCCCAGCATACCACCAGCGCAGTTGGTGATGTG
GGCCAAGGTCCTTTAATGGCCGGTCAGCAGGCGGATGAACCTGATGTGGACGTGGACGCAGGTAGCGATT
TAGGCGAGGACGTGGAAGATGATGGCGATCGCAGCTGGGTTCCTGCCCAAGAAGACAACAGCAGCAGCAG
CGAAGGCGAGTTATGCGTTGTTGTGAGCGACGCCGATGAAGAACCGGCGCCGAAAAAACAGAAAACCCCT
CCGACCACAGCACGTGGTGGTCGTCAACAAGGTAGCACCGCACCTGGTTCAACCGGTTCAGGTCGTATGG
GTCGTGATCTGCAACCTAGCGGTCCTCAACCTAGCACCGCAGGCAAAGTTGTTGCGCGTACCTCAGCAGT
TTGGGCGTTCTTTACCTGCCAGAGCCAGGATCCTAGCGTGGCGGTTTGTCATCTGTGCCGCCAAAAAGTT
CGTCGTGGCCAGACCGGTAGCCATATGGGTACTAGCGCGCTGAGCAGCCATATGAAACGCCACCATCGCA
TGACCTGGGAACAACACCAAAGCGGCCGTGCACCTGGTGGTTCAGGTGCATCATGTCCGCCTCCTCCTAT
TCCTCAAGGTACCGGTGCCAGCTCACCTATACCTGTGGCGCGCGAAGAAGATAGCGAGGCGCATTCATGG
CGTCGTCCGTTATGTAGCTCAGCGAGCTCAGCAGCACCTTCAGTGAGCAGCAGCAGCTTATTACCGAGCG
CACAGCCTTTAAGCCGTCAGGTGAGCCTGCCGCAATTCTTAGGTCGCAAAGCCCCTTTAAGCAGCAGCCA
TCCTCAGGTGCAACGTTTAAACGCCTGCCTGGCAAAGTTACTGGCGGTTCAGTTACTGCCGTATCAGCTG
GTTGATGCGGCGCCTTTTCGTCAACTGATGGCATGTGCGGCACCGAATTGGCGTATACCTAGCCGCCATT
ATTTTGCGCGCAAGGCCGTGCCTGCATTACATCAGCAGGTGGTGGATAACGTGAGCCTGAGCCTGGACTA
TGCAGTTGGTGGCCGCGTTCATTGTACCACCGATACCTGGACTAGCCGCCATGGTCAGGGTCGCTATATA
AGCTATACCGCGCACTGGGTGACTTTAATGAGCGCAGGTGAAGGTGCAGGTAGCCGTACTCCTTTACGTC
TGGAAGTGCCTCCTCGTGGCGTTAAGGGTAAACCGCATACCGCAACCAGCAGCAGCTCAAGCAGCACCAT
GGATGAGCCTCCGTTAAAACGCCCTCGCAGCTATGCGAGCGTGCAGTATAAACGCTGCCAGGCCGTGTTA
CAGTTACTGTGCCTGGGTGAACGTAGCCATACCGCGCCTGAATTACACGCAGCCTTTCAGACCCAAGTGC
AGCGTTGGTTTACCCCGCGCCAGTTACAAGCAGGCAACGTGGTTTGTGATAACGGCCGCAATCTGTTAGC
GGCGCTGCATCTGGGTCGCTTAACCCATGTTCCGTGCTTTGCCCATGTGCTGAACCTGGTGGTGCAGCAT
TTTCTGAAGAGCTACACCGGCTTAGGCGTGGTTCTGGAAAAAGCGCGTCGTGTGTGCGGTCATTTTCGTC
GCAGCCCTACTGCGTCAGCAAGCTTAAGCCGCATGCAACGTCAGCATAGCTTACCTCCGCACCGCCTGAT
ATGCGATTTACCGACCCGCTGGAACAGCACCCTGCATATGGTGGAGCGCCTGGTTGAACAACGTTGGGCG
GTGAGCAACTATCTGCTGGAACATAGCGCACGTGGTACCCAGGGTGCGAACTTAGGCTACTTCAGCACCG
AACAGTGGCAGCAAATGCGTCAACTGTGCCGCGTTTTAGCGCCTTTTGAGCAGGCGACCCGCTTTGTGAG
CCGTGATAACGCATGCGTGAGCGACATTATCCCTCTGGTGTTCCTGCTGAAACGCACCCTGGATGGCCTG
TTAGAAGAAGGCGACGTTCCTGAGGAAGAGGAATGTCGTCCGCGTCGCCAAGTTGAAGGTGCAGCGCGCC
ATGACGAAGAAGACATGCCGAACGAAGAAGATGAAGGCGAGGAGGATTGGGTTCCTGCCGAACAGGGCGA
ACAAGGTCCTCGTCATCCTACCACCCCTGCAGTTGTGCGTGGTTGGGAAGATACCGAACAAGGTGAAGAG
GCGGGCGACGATCTGTTACATCTGCAGGGCAGCCAGGAAGAAGTTGGTCGCGGCCATCTGTTTTATATGG
CCGCCCACATGCAAACCTGCTTACGCAGCGATAGCCGCATTTGCGCCATTAAGGATCGCGAAGATTATTG
GGTGGCGACCATGATTGATCCGCGCTACAAAGAAAAAATGGCGCAGTTTCTGGTTCCTAGCCAGCGTGAA
CGTCGTGTTGGCCAACTGAAACGTGCGTTATGCGCGAAACTGATGGAAGCCTTCCCGCAACCTGATACCC
AAGCGAGCACCACCCCTCATATTCAGCAGCGCCAAGAGTCATCAAGCAGCAGCTCATCAGCAGCGCGTGG
TGGTGGTAACCTGATGGATGTGTGGCGCAGCTTTTTTGAGCCTCGTCAAGCAGCGGCGGGTTTAGTTAGC
ACCCAGAGCCATCATCAGCAGCGCCTGGATAACATGGTGGCCGATTACATGGGTAGCGTGAGCGTTCAGG
ACGCGATGCATACTGATGACGACCCGATGAACTTTTGGGTGAGCCGCTTAGATCAGTGGCCGGAATTAGC
CCAGTATGCGTTAGAAGTGCTGGCATGCCCTCCTGCATCAGTTCTGAGCGAGCGCGTTTTTAGCGCAGCA
GGCGGTGTGGTTACCGAAAAACGCACCCGTCTGAGCACTGGTTCAGTGGATCGCCTGAGCTTTATCAAGA
TGAACGAAGCGTGGATTAGCGGCGACATTCATGTGCCGATTGCCGATATTCGCGATTGATGAGCGGCCGC
TCGAGCATGCATCTAGAGGGCCCTATTCTATAGTGTCACCTAAATGCTAGAGCTCGCTGATCAGCCTCGA
CTGTGCCTTCTAGTTGCCAGCCATCTGTTGTTTGCCCCTCCCCCGTGCCTTCCTTGACCCTGGAAGGTGC
CACTCCCACTGTCCTTTCCTAATAAAATGAGGAAATTGCATCGCATTGTCTGAGTAGGTGTCATTCTATT
CTGGGGGGTGGGGTGGGGCAGGACAGCAAGGGGGAGGATTGGGAAGACAATAGCAGGCATGCTGGGGATG
CGGTGGGCTCTATGGCTTCTGAGGCGGAAAGAACCAGCTGGGGCTCTAGGGGGTATCCCC
[124 nt withheld, positions 4541-4664]
C
[91 nt withheld, positions 4666-4756]
A
[49 nt withheld, positions 4758-4806]
CCTTTGACGTTGGAGTCCACGTTCTTT
[37 nt withheld, positions 4834-4870]
ACCCTATCTCGGTCTATTCTTTTGATTTATAAGGGATTTTGCCGATTTCGGCCTATTGGTTAAAAAATGA
GCTGATTTAACAAAAATTTAACGCGAATTAATTCTGTGGAATGTGTGTCAGTTAGGGTGTGGAAAGTCCC
CAGGCTCCCCAGCAGGCAGAAGTATGCAAAGCATGCATCTCAATTAGTCAGCAACCAGGTGTGGAAAGTC
CCCAGGCTCCCCAGCAGGCAGAAGTATGCAAAGCATGCATCTCAATTAGTCAGCAACCATAGTCCCGCCC
CTAACTCCGCCCATCCCGCCCCTAACTCCGCCCAGTTCCGCCCATTCTCCGCCCCATGGCTGACTAATTT
TTTTTATTTATGCAGAGGCCGAGGCCGCCTCTGCCTCTGAGCTATTCCAGAAGTAGTGAGGAGGCTTTTT
TGGAGGCCTAGGCTTTTGCAAAAAGCTCCCCGAAATGACCGACCAAGCGACGCCCAACCTGCCATCACGA
GATTTCGATTCCACCGCCGCCTTCTATGAAAGGTTGGGCTTCGGAATCGTTTTCCGGGACGCCGGCTGGA
TGATCCTCCAGCGCGGGGATCTCATGCTGGAGTTCTTCGCCCACCCCAACTTGTTTATTGCAGCTTATAA
TGGTTACAAATAAAGCAATAGCATCACAAATTTCACAAATAAAGCATTTTTTTCACTGCATTCTAGTTGT
GGTTTGTCCAAACTCATCAATGTATCTTATCATGTCTGTATACCGTCGACCTCTAGCTAGAGCTTGGCGT
AATCATGGTCATAGCTGTTTCCTGTGTGAAATTGTTATCCGCTCACAATTCCACACAACATACGAGCCGG
AAGCATAAAGTGTAAAGCCTGGGGTGCCTAATGAGTGAGCTAACTCACATTAATTGCGTTGCGCTCACTG
CCCGCTTTCCAGTCGGGAAACCTGTCGTGCCAGCTGCATTAATGAATCGGCCAACGCGCGGGGAGAGGCG
GTTTGCGTATTGGGCGCTCTTCCGCTTCCTCGCTCACTGACTCGCTGCGCTCGGTCGTTCGGCTGCGGCG
AGCGGTATCAGCTCACTCAAAGGCGGTAATACGGTTATCCACAGAATCAGGGGATAACGCAGGAAAGAAC
ATGTGAGCAAAAGGCCAGCAAAAGGCCAGGAACCGTAAAAAGGCCGCGTTGCTGGCGTTTTTCCATAGGC
TCCGCCCCCCTGACGAGCATCACAAAAATCGACGCTCAAGTCAGAGGTGGCGAAACCCGACAGGACTATA
AAGATACCAGGCGTTTCCCCCTGGAAGCTCCCTCGTGCGCTCTCCTGTTCCGACCCTGCCGCTTACCGGA
TACCTGTCCGCCTTTCTCCCTTCGGGAAGCGTGGCGCTTTCTCATAGCTCACGCTGTAGGTATCTCAGTT
CGGTGTAGGTCGTTCGCTCCAAGCTGGGCTGTGTGCACGAACCCCCCGTTCAGCCCGACCGCTGCGCCTT
ATCCGGTAACTATCGTCTTGAGTCCAACCCGGTAAGACACGACTTATCGCCACTGGCAGCAGCCACTGGT
AACAGGATTAGCAGAGCGAGGTATGTAGGCGGTGCTACAGAGTTCTTGAAGTGGTGGCCTAACTACGGCT
ACACTAGAAGAACAGTATTTGGTATCTGCGCTCTGCTGAAGCCAGTTACCTTCGGAAAAAGAGTTGGTAG
CTCTTGATCCGGCAAACAAACCACCGCTGGTAGCGGTGGTTTTTTTGTTTGCAAGCAGCAGATTACGCGC
AGAAAAAAAGGATCTCAAGAAGATCCTTTGATCTTTTCTACGGGGTCTGACGCTCAGTGGAACGAAAACT
CACGTTAAGGGATTTTGGTCATGAGATTATCAAAAAGGATCTTCACCTAGATCCTTTTAAATTAAAAATG
AAGTTTTAAATCAATCTAAAGTATATATGAGTAAACTTGGTCTGACAGTTACCAATGCTTAATCAGTGAG
GCACCTATCTCAGCGATCTGTCTATTTCGTTCATCCATAGTTGCCTGACTCCCCGTCGTGTAGATAACTA
CGATACGGGAGGGCTTACCATCTGGCCCCAGTGCTGCAATGATACCGCGAGACCCACGCTCACCGGCTCC
AGATTTATCAGCAATAAACCAGCCAGCCGGAAGGGCCGAGCGCAGAAGTGGTCCTGCAACTTTATCCGCC
TCCATCCAGTCTATTAATTGTTGCCGGGAAGCTAGAGTAAGTAGTTCGCCAGTTAATAGTTTGCGCAACG
TTGTTGCCATTGCTACAGGCATCGTGGTGTCACGCTCGTCGTTTGGTATGGCTTCATTCAGCTCCGGTTC
CCAACGATCAAGGCGAGTTACATGATCCCCCATGTTGTGCAAAAAAGCGGTTAGCTCCTTCGGTCCTCCG
ATCGTTGTCAGAAGTAAGTTGGCCGCAGTGTTATCACTCATGGTTATGGCAGCACTGCATAATTCTCTTA
CTGTCATGCCATCCGTAAGATGCTTTTCTGTGACTGGTGAGTACTCAACCAAGTCATTCTGAGAATAGTG
TATGCGGCGACCGAGTTGCTCTTGCCCGGCGTCAATACGGGATAATACCGCGCCACATAGCAGAACTTTA
AAAGTGCTCATCATTGGAAAACGTTCTTCGGGGCGAAAACTCTCAAGGATCTTACCGCTGTTGAGATCCA
GTTCGATGTAACCCACTCGTGCACCCAACTGATCTTCAGCATCTTTTACTTTCACCAGCGTTTCTGGGTG
AGCAAAAACAGGAAGGCAAAATGCCGCAAAAAAGGGAATAAGGGCGACACGGAAATGTTGAATACTCATA
CTCTTCCTTTTTCAATATTATTGAAGCATTTATCAGGGTTATTGTCTCATGAGCGGATACATATTTGAAT
GTATTTAGAAAAATAAACAAATAGGGGTTCCGCGCACATTTCCCCGAAAAGTGCCACCTGACGTCGACGG
ATCGGGAGATCTCCCGATCCCCTATGGTGCACTCTCAGTACAATCTGCTCTGATGCCGCATAGTTAAGCC
AGTATCTGCTCCCTGCTTGTGTGTTGGAGGTCGCTGAGTAGTGCGCGAGCAAAATTTAAGCTACAACAAG
GCAAGGCTTGACCGACAATTGCATGAAGAATCTGCTTAGGGTTAGGCGTTTTGCGCTGCTTCGCGATGTA
CGGGCCAGATATACGCGTT
Features (pLannotate 1.2.2; 19 found; start..end, strand, type, name):
      1..380     +  enhancer       CMV enhancer: human cytomegalovirus immediate early enhancer
    381..584     +  promoter       CMV promoter: human cytomegalovirus (CMV) immediate early promoter
    580..613     +  LTR            5' LTR (truncated) (fragment): truncated 5' long terminal repeat (LTR) from HIV-1
    629..647     +  promoter       T7 promoter: promoter for bacteriophage T7 RNA polymerase
   4227..4245    -  promoter       SP6 promoter: promoter for bacteriophage SP6 RNA polymerase
   4271..4495    +  polyA_signal   bGH poly(A) signal: bovine growth hormone polyadenylation signal
   4499..4520    +  promoter       SV40 promoter (fragment): SV40 enhancer and early promoter
   4541..4969    +  rep_origin     f1 ori (sequence partly withheld): f1 bacteriophage origin of replication; arrow indicates direction of (+) strand synthesis
   4983..5312    +  promoter       SV40 promoter: SV40 enhancer and early promoter
   5325..5483    +  CDS            ble (fragment): BLE_KLEPN - Experimental evidence at protein level: Swiss-Prot protein existence level 1. Binding protein with a strong affinity to the bleomycin family of antibiotics. Binds to CL990; an antimitotic-antibiotic compound. From Klebsiella pneumoniae.
   5478..5599    +  polyA_signal   SV40 poly(A) signal: SV40 polyadenylation signal
   5672..5688    -  protein_bind   lac operator: The lac repressor binds to the lac operator to inhibit transcription in E. coli. This inhibition can be relieved by adding lactose or isopropyl-β-D-thiogalactopyranoside (IPTG). lac repressor encoded by lacI
   5696..5726    -  promoter       lac promoter: promoter for the E. coli lac operon
   5741..5762    -  protein_bind   CAP binding site: CAP binding activates transcription in the presence of cAMP. E. coli catabolite activator protein
   5775..5867    -  CDS            lacI (fragment): lac repressor; lacI; The lac repressor binds to the lac operator to inhibit transcription in E. coli. This inhibition can be relieved by adding lactose or isopropyl-β-D-thiogalactopyranoside (IPTG).
   6050..6638    -  rep_origin     ori: high-copy-number ColE1/pMB1/pBR322/pUC origin of replication
   6809..7669    -  CDS            AmpR: β-lactamase; bla; confers resistance to ampicillin, carbenicillin, and related antibiotics
   7670..7774    -  promoter       AmpR promoter: bla
   7833..7885    -  misc_feature   bom (fragment): basis of mobility region from pBR322
