[The description below was written by a language model from this plasmid's Addgene catalogue record and pLannotate feature annotations shown in this document.]
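Description:
pCMV-hAT-10_XT is a mammalian expression plasmid of about 8 kb, built on a pCMV backbone, that drives production of the hAT-10_XT transposase, a synthetic coding sequence for a member of the hAT superfamily of DNA transposons. It is propagated in E. coli at high copy from a ColE1/pUC-type origin and selected with ampicillin through the β-lactamase gene and its native promoter. An f1 phage origin is also present, along with small remnants of lac regulatory sequence and a pBR322 bom fragment inherited from the backbone.

The expression unit consists of the human cytomegalovirus immediate early enhancer and promoter, followed by a T7 promoter, and ends with a bovine growth hormone polyadenylation signal preceded by a reverse-oriented SP6 promoter. The roughly 3.5 kb stretch between the T7 and SP6 promoters is unannotated in the automated feature table. This is presumably where the transposase open reading frame sits, although the record does not give its boundaries, cloning sites, or any tags. Downstream lies an SV40 early promoter followed only by a short fragment of a bleomycin-family resistance gene and an SV40 poly(A) signal, so the mammalian selection cassette appears truncated and no functional eukaryotic marker is indicated. A very short match annotated as a truncated HIV-1 LTR is probably an incidental hit, not a viral element.

The plasmid comes from a survey that tested many DNA transposons for activity in human cells. It would typically act as the helper that supplies transposase in trans, co-transfected with a separate donor carrying the matching transposon ends, for transposition assays or genome engineering.
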