Addgene plasmid #217211: pCMV-hAT-10_XT
Purpose: Mammalian expression vector for expression of hAT-10_XT transposase (CMV promoter)
Depositing lab: Yong E Zhang. Depositing organization: Institute of Zoology, Chinese Academy of Sciences. Publication: Heterologous survey of 130 DNA transposons in human cells highlights their functional divergence and expands the genome engineering toolbox. Zhang T, Tan S, Tang N, Li Y, Zhang C, Sun J, Guo Y, Gao H, Cai Y, Sun W, Wang C, Fu L, Ma H, Wu Y, Hu X, Zhang X, Gee P, Yan W, Zhao Y, Chen Q, Guo B, Wang H, Zhang YE. Cell. 2024 Jul 11;187(14):3741-3760.e30. doi: 10.1016/j.cell.2024.05.007. Epub 2024 Jun 5. PubMed 38843831.
Backbone
  Vector backbone: pCMV
  Vector type: Mammalian Expression
Growth in bacteria
  Bacterial resistance: Ampicillin, 100 μg/mL
  Growth temperature: 37°C
  Growth strain: DH5alpha
  Copy number: High Copy
Gene/Insert
  Gene/Insert name: hAT-10_XT transposase
  Species: Synthetic
  Cloning method: Restriction Enzyme; 5′ cloning site Unknown (unknown if destroyed); 3′ cloning site Unknown (unknown if destroyed)
Terms and licenses: Academic/Nonprofit Terms; Industry Terms: Not Available to Industry
How to cite: pCMV-hAT-10_XT was a gift from Yong E Zhang (Addgene plasmid # 217211 ; http://n2t.net/addgene:217211 ; RRID:Addgene_217211)
